Addgene plasmid #163131: pLyGo-Ec-5
Purpose: (Empty Backbone) pLyGo cloning vector for periplasmic expression in E. coli of a sequence of interest (LPMO). Vector encoding DsBA signal peptide and the LyGo cassette (SapI-ccdB-SapI)
Depositing lab: Morten Norholm. Depositing organization: Danmarks Tekniske Universitet. Publication: LyGo: A Platform for Rapid Screening of Lytic Polysaccharide Monooxygenase Production. Hernandez-Rollan C, Falkenberg KB, Rennig M, Bertelsen AB, Ipsen JO, Brander S, Daley DO, Johansen KS, Norholm MHH. ACS Synth Biol. 2021 Apr 16;10(4):897-906. doi: 10.1021/acssynbio.1c00034. Epub 2021 Apr 2. PubMed 33797234.
Backbone
  Vector backbone: pET28a
  Backbone size (bp): 5693
  Vector type: Bacterial Expression, Synthetic Biology
  Promoter: T7
Growth in bacteria
  Bacterial resistance: Kanamycin, 50 μg/mL
  Growth temperature: 37°C
  Growth strain: ccdB Survival
  Copy number: Low Copy
Gene/Insert
  Cloning method: Restriction Enzyme
Terms and licenses: Academic/Nonprofit Terms; Industry Terms: Not Available to Industry
Depositor comments: Please visit https://www.biorxiv.org/content/10.1101/2020.11.04.368555v1 for bioRxiv preprint.
How to cite: pLyGo-Ec-5 was a gift from Morten Norholm (Addgene plasmid # 163131 ; http://n2t.net/addgene:163131 ; RRID:Addgene_163131)
