[The description below was written by a language model from this plasmid's Addgene catalogue record and pLannotate feature annotations shown in this document.]
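Description:
pLyGo-Ec-5 is an empty bacterial expression backbone derived from pET28a, built for periplasmic production of a sequence of interest in E. coli, specifically lytic polysaccharide monooxygenases (LPMOs), as part of the LyGo screening platform. It is selected with kanamycin through an aph(3')-Ia KanR gene and replicates from a ColE1/pBR322-type origin accompanied by the bom region and the rop gene, consistent with the low copy number given in the record. An f1 origin is also present. The catalogue lists a 5,693 bp backbone, while the sequenced record is 5,860 nt.

The expression unit consists of a T7 promoter followed by a lac operator and the phage T7 gene 10 ribosome binding site, with a plasmid-borne lacI gene supplying the repressor, so transcription depends on T7 RNA polymerase and is inducible with IPTG. Immediately downstream is a short DsbA fragment corresponding to the DsbA signal peptide, which directs the fused protein to the periplasm. This is followed by the LyGo cassette, in which the ccdB gyrase toxin gene is flanked by SapI sites, and then a T7 terminator. Restriction-based cloning with SapI, a type IIS enzyme, replaces ccdB with the insert directly after the signal peptide, and the toxin counter-selects uncut vector in ordinary strains. The empty plasmid must therefore be kept in a ccdB-tolerant host. Several small annotations (PDK intron, SET1, TcR, RSF ori and repeated bom fragments) are partial automated matches and probably reflect backbone remnants or linker sequence rather than functional parts.
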