Features (pLannotate 1.2.2; 26 found; start..end, strand, type, name):
     72..90      +  promoter       T7 promoter: promoter for bacteriophage T7 RNA polymerase
     91..115     +  protein_bind   lac operator: The lac repressor binds to the lac operator to inhibit transcription in E. coli. This inhibition can be relieved by adding lactose or isopropyl-β-D-thiogalactopyranoside (IPTG). lac repressor encoded by lacI
    130..152     +  RBS            RBS: efficient ribosome binding site from bacteriophage T7 gene 10 (Olins and Rangwala, 1989)
    160..216     +  CDS            DsbA (fragment): bacterial periplasmic oxidoreductase; dsbA
    228..299     +  intron         PDK intron (fragment): pdk; modified pyruvate orthophosphate dikinase intron from Flaveria trinervia 3.0
    331..633     +  CDS            ccdB: CcdB, a bacterial toxin that poisons DNA gyrase; ccdB; Plasmids containing the ccdB gene cannot be propagated in standard E. coli strains.
    652..701     +  CDS            SET1 (fragment): solubility-enhancement tag derived from T7 phage gene 10B
    709..756     +  terminator     T7 terminator: transcription terminator for bacteriophage T7 RNA polymerase
    793..1221    +  rep_origin     f1 ori (sequence partly withheld): f1 bacteriophage origin of replication; arrow indicates direction of (+) strand synthesis
   1274..1331    +  promoter       AmpR promoter (fragment): bla
   1340..2155    -  CDS            KanR: aminoglycoside phosphotransferase; aph(3')-Ia; confers resistance to kanamycin in bacteria or G418 (Geneticin®) in eukaryotes
   2277..2865    +  rep_origin     ori: high-copy-number ColE1/pMB1/pBR322/pUC origin of replication
   3051..3082    -  misc_feature   bom (fragment): basis of mobility region from pBR322
   3081..3103    +  rep_origin     RSF ori (fragment): Plasmids containing the RSF 1030 origin of replication can be propagated in E. coli cells that contain additional plasmids with compatible origins.
   3108..3139    -  misc_feature   bom (fragment): basis of mobility region from pBR322
   3138..3160    +  rep_origin     RSF ori (fragment): Plasmids containing the RSF 1030 origin of replication can be propagated in E. coli cells that contain additional plasmids with compatible origins.
   3165..3196    -  misc_feature   bom (fragment): basis of mobility region from pBR322
   3195..3217    +  rep_origin     RSF ori (fragment): Plasmids containing the RSF 1030 origin of replication can be propagated in E. coli cells that contain additional plasmids with compatible origins.
   3222..3361    -  misc_feature   bom: basis of mobility region from pBR322
   3463..3654    -  CDS            rop: Rop protein, which maintains plasmids at low copy number; rop
   3671..4051    +  CDS            YPB1_ECOLX: Protein predicted: Swiss-Prot protein existence level 4. From Escherichia coli.
   4123..4414    -  CDS            TcR (fragment): tetracycline efflux protein; tet; confers resistance to tetracycline
   4429..4450    -  protein_bind   CAP binding site: CAP binding activates transcription in the presence of cAMP. E. coli catabolite activator protein
   4463..5545    -  CDS            lacI: lac repressor; lacI; The lac repressor binds to the lac operator to inhibit transcription in E. coli. This inhibition can be relieved by adding lactose or isopropyl-β-D-thiogalactopyranoside (IPTG).
   5546..5623    -  promoter       lacI promoter: lacI
   5631..50      -  CDS            TcR (fragment) (across the origin): tetracycline efflux protein; tet; confers resistance to tetracycline
>Addgene plasmid #163131 | pLyGo-Ec-5 | addgene full sequence | sequence record 329722 | Addgene NGS Result
CACCTGTGGCGCCGGTGATGCCGGCCACGATGCGTCCGGCGTAGAGGATCGAGATCTCGATCCCGCGAAA
TTAATACGACTCACTATAGGGGAATTGTGAGCGGAGAACAATTCCCCTCTAGAAATAATTTTGTTTAACT
TTAAGAAGGAGATCGTAGGATGAAAAAGATTTGGCTGGCGCTGGCTGGTTTAGTTTTAGCGTTTAGCGCA
TCGGCGCATCGAAGAGCTACTAAAAGCCAGATAACAGTATGCGTATTTGCGCGCTGATTTTTGCGGTATA
AGAATATATACTGATATGTATACCCGAAGTATGTCAAAAAGAGGTATGCTATGCAGTTTAAGGTTTACAC
CTATAAAAGAGAGAGCCGTTATCGTCTGTTTGTGGATGTACAGAGTGATATTATTGACACGCCCGGGCGA
CGGATGGTGATCCCCCTGGCCAGTGCACGTCTGCTGTCAGATAAAGTCTCCCGTGAACTTTACCCGGTGG
TGCATATCGGGGATAAAAGCTGGCGCATGATGACCACCGATATGGCCAGTGTGCCGGTCTCCGTTATCGG
GGAAGAAGTGGCTGATCTCAGCCACCGCGAAAATGACATCAAAAACGCCATTAACCTGATGTTCTGGGGA
ATAGGCTCTTCGTAAGATCCGGCTGCTAACAAAGCCCGAAAGGAAGCTGAGTTGGCTGCTGCCACCGCTG
AGCAATAACTAGCATAACCCCTTGGGGCCTCTAAACGGGTCTTGAGGGGTTTTTTGCTGAAAGGAGGAAC
TATATCCGGATTGGCGAATGGG
[124 nt withheld, positions 793-916]
C
[91 nt withheld, positions 918-1008]
A
[49 nt withheld, positions 1010-1058]
CCTTTGACGTTGGAGTCCACGTTCTTT
[37 nt withheld, positions 1086-1122]
ACCCTATCTCGGTCTATTCTTTTGATTTATAAGGGATTTTGCCGATTTCGGCCTATTGGTTAAAAAATGA
GCTGATTTAACAAAAATTTAACGCGAATTTTAACAAAATATTAACGCTTACAATTTAGGTGGCACTTTTC
GGGGAAATGTGCGCGGAACCCCTATTTGTTTATTTTTCTAAATACATTCAAATATGTATCCGCTCATGAA
TTAATTCTTAGAAAAACTCATCGAGCATCAAATGAAACTGCAATTTATTCATATCAGGATTATCAATACC
ATATTTTTGAAAAAGCCGTTTCTGTAATGAAGGAGAAAACTCACCGAGGCAGTTCCATAGGATGGCAAGA
TCCTGGTATCGGTCTGCGATTCCGACTCGTCCAACATCAATACAACCTATTAATTTCCCCTCGTCAAAAA
TAAGGTTATCAAGTGAGAAATCACCATGAGTGACGACTGAATCCGGTGAGAATGGCAAAAGTTTATGCAT
TTCTTTCCAGACTTGTTCAACAGGCCAGCCATTACGCTCGTCATCAAAATCACTCGCATCAACCAAACCG
TTATTCATTCGTGATTGCGCCTGAGCGAGACGAAATACGCGATCGCTGTTAAAAGGACAATTACAAACAG
GAATCGAATGCAACCGGCGCAGGAACACTGCCAGCGCATCAACAATATTTTCACCTGAATCAGGATATTC
TTCTAATACCTGGAATGCTGTTTTCCCGGGGATCGCAGTGGTGAGTAACCATGCATCATCAGGAGTACGG
ATAAAATGCTTGATGGTCGGAAGAGGCATAAATTCCGTCAGCCAGTTTAGTCTGACCATCTCATCTGTAA
CATCATTGGCAACGCTACCTTTGCCATGTTTCAGAAACAACTCTGGCGCATCGGGCTTCCCATACAATCG
ATAGATTGTCGCACCTGATTGCCCGACATTATCGCGAGCCCATTTATACCCATATAAATCAGCATCCATG
TTGGAATTTAATCGCGGCCTAGAGCAAGACGTTTCCCGTTGAATATGGCTCATAACACCCCTTGTATTAC
TGTTTATGTAAGCAGACAGTTTTATTGTTCATGACCAAAATCCCTTAACGTGAGTTTTCGTTCCACTGAG
CGTCAGACCCCGTAGAAAAGATCAAAGGATCTTCTTGAGATCCTTTTTTTCTGCGCGTAATCTGCTGCTT
GCAAACAAAAAAACCACCGCTACCAGCGGTGGTTTGTTTGCCGGATCAAGAGCTACCAACTCTTTTTCCG
AAGGTAACTGGCTTCAGCAGAGCGCAGATACCAAATACTGTCCTTCTAGTGTAGCCGTAGTTAGGCCACC
ACTTCAAGAACTCTGTAGCACCGCCTACATACCTCGCTCTGCTAATCCTGTTACCAGTGGCTGCTGCCAG
TGGCGATAAGTCGTGTCTTACCGGGTTGGACTCAAGACGATAGTTACCGGATAAGGCGCAGCGGTCGGGC
TGAACGGGGGGTTCGTGCACACAGCCCAGCTTGGAGCGAACGACCTACACCGAACTGAGATACCTACAGC
GTGAGCTATGAGAAAGCGCCACGCTTCCCGAAGGGAGAAAGGCGGACAGGTATCCGGTAAGCGGCAGGGT
CGGAACAGGAGAGCGCACGAGGGAGCTTCCAGGGGGAAACGCCTGGTATCTTTATAGTCCTGTCGGGTTT
CGCCACCTCTGACTTGAGCGTCGATTTTTGTGATGCTCGTCAGGGGGGCGGAGCCTATGGAAAAACGCCA
GCAACGCGGCCTTTTTACGGTTCCTGGCCTTTTGCTGGCCTTTTGCTCACATGTTCTTTCCTGCGTTATC
CCCTGATTCTGTGGATAACCGTATTACCGCCTTTGAGTGAGCTGATACCGCTCGCCGCAGCCGAACGACC
GAGCGCAGCGAGTCAGTGAGCGAGGAAGCGGAAGAGGGCCTGATGCGGTATTTTCTCCTTACGCATCTGT
CAGTGAGCGAGGAAGCGGAAGAGGGCCTGATGCGGTATTTTCTCCTTACGCATCTGTCAGTGAGCGAGGA
AGCGGAAGAGGGCCTGATGCGGTATTTTCTCCTTACGCATCTGTCAGTGAGCGAGGAAGCGGAAGAGGGC
CTGATGCGGTATTTTCTCCTTACGCATCTGTGCGGTATTTCACACCGCAATGGTGCACTCTCAGTACAAT
CTGCTCTGATGCCGCATAGTTAAGCCAGTATACACTCCGCTATCGCTACGTGACTGGGTCATGGCTGCGC
CCCGACACCCGCCAACACCCGCTGACGCGCCCTGACGGGCTTGTCTGCTCCCGGCATCCGCTTACAGACA
AGCTGTGACCGTCTCCGGGAGCTGCATGTGTCAGAGGTTTTCACCGTCATCACCGAAACGCGCGAGGCAG
CTGCGGTAAAGCTCATCAGCGTGGTCGTGAAGCGATTCACAGATGTCTGCCTGTTCATCCGCGTCCAGCT
CGTTGAGTTTCTCCAGAAGCGTTAATGTCTGGCTTCTGATAAAGCGGGCCATGTTAAGGGCGGTTTTTTC
CTGTTTGGTCACTGATGCCTCCGTGTAAGGGGGATTTCTGTTCATGGGGGTAATGATACCGATGAAACGA
GAGAGGATGCTCACGATACGGGTTACTGATGATGAACATGCCCGGTTACTGGAACGTTGTGAGGGTAAAC
AACTGGCGGTATGGATGCGGCGGGACCAGAGAAAAATCACTCAGGGTCAATGCCAGCGCTTCGTTAATAC
AGATGTAGGTGTTCCACAGGGTAGCCAGCAGCATCCTGCGATGCAGATCCGGAACATAATGGTGCAGGGC
GCTGACTTCCGCGTTTCCAGACTTTACGAAACACGGAAACCGAAGACCATTCATGTTGTTGCTCAGGTCG
CAGACGTTTTGCAGCAGCAGTCGCTTCACGTTCGCTCGCGTATCGGTGATTCATTCTGCTAACCAGTAAG
GCAACCCCGCCAGCCTAGCCGGGTCCTCAACGACAGGAGCACGATCATGCGCACCCGTGGGGCCGCCATG
CCGGCGATAATGGCCTGCTTCTCGCCGAAACGTTTGGTGGCGGGACCAGTGACGAAGGCTTGAGCGAGGG
CGTGCAAGATTCCGAATACCGCAAGCGACAGGCCGATCATCGTCGCGCTCCAGCGAAAGCGGTCCTCGCC
GAAAATGACCCAGAGCGCTGCCGGCACCTGTCCTACGAGTTGCATGATAAAGAAGACAGTCATAAGTGCG
GCGACGATAGTCATGCCCCGCGCCCACCGGAAGGAGCTGACTGGGTTGAAGGCTCTCAAGGGCATCGGTC
GAGATCCCGGTGCCTAATGAGTGAGCTAACTTACATTAATTGCGTTGCGCTCACTGCCCGCTTTCCAGTC
GGGAAACCTGTCGTGCCAGCTGCATTAATGAATCGGCCAACGCGCGGGGAGAGGCGGTTTGCGTATTGGG
CGCCAGGGTGGTTTTTCTTTTCACCAGTGAGACGGGCAACAGCTGATTGCCCTTCACCGCCTGGCCCTGA
GAGAGTTGCAGCAAGCGGTCCACGCTGGTTTGCCCCAGCAGGCGAAAATCCTGTTTGATGGTGGTTAACG
GCGGGATATAACATGAGCTGTCTTCGGTATCGTCGTATCCCACTACCGAGATATCCGCACCAACGCGCAG
CCCGGACTCGGTAATGGCGCGCATTGCGCCCAGCGCCATCTGATCGTTGGCAACCAGCATCGCAGTGGGA
ACGATGCCCTCATTCAGCATTTGCATGGTTTGTTGAAAACCGGACATGGCACTCCAGTCGCCTTCCCGTT
CCGCTATCGGCTGAATTTGATTGCGAGTGAGATATTTATGCCAGCCAGCCAGACGCAGACGCGCCGAGAC
AGAACTTAATGGGCCCGCTAACAGCGCGATTTGCTGGTGACCCAATGCGACCAGATGCTCCACGCCCAGT
CGCGTACCGTCTTCATGGGAGAAAATAATACTGTTGATGGGTGTCTGGTCAGAGACATCAAGAAATAACG
CCGGAACATTAGTGCAGGCAGCTTCCACAGCAATGGCATCCTGGTCATCCAGCGGATAGTTAATGATCAG
CCCACTGACGCGTTGCGCGAGAAGATTGTGCACCGCCGCTTTACAGGCTTCGACGCCGCTTCGTTCTACC
ATCGACACCACCACGCTGGCACCCAGTTGATCGGCGCGAGATTTAATCGCCGCGACAATTTGCGACGGCG
CGTGCAGGGCCAGACTGGAGGTGGCAACGCCAATCAGCAACGACTGTTTGCCCGCCAGTTGTTGTGCCAC
GCGGTTGGGAATGTAATTCAGCTCCGCCATCGCCGCTTCCACTTTTTCCCGCGTTTTCGCAGAAACGTGG
CTGGCCTGGTTCACCACGCGGGAAACGGTCTGATAAGAGACACCGGCATACTCTGCGACATCGTATAACG
TTACTGGTTTCACATTCACCACCCTGAATTGACTCTCTTCCGGGCGCTATCATGCCATACCGCGAAAGGT
TTTGCGCCATTCGATGGTGTCCGGGATCTCGACGCTCTCCCTTATGCGACTCCTGCATTAGGAAGCAGCC
CAGTAGTAGGTTGAGGCCGTTGAGCACCGCCGCCGCAAGGAATGGTGCATGCAAGGAGATGGCGCCCAAC
AGTCCCCCGGCCACGGGGCCTGCCACCATACCCACGCCGAAACAAGCGCTCATGAGCCCGAAGTGGCGAG
CCCGATCTTCCCCATCGGTGATGTCGGCGATATAGGCGCCAGCAACCG
